>Addgene plasmid #132092 | pDONR221_SLC27A6 | addgene full sequence | sequence record 263886 | Addgene NGS Result
CTTTCCTGCGTTATCCCCTGATTCTGTGGATAACCGTATTACCGCCTTTGAGTGAGCTGATACCGCTCGC
CGCAGCCGAACGACCGAGCGCAGCGAGTCAGTGAGCGAGGAAGCGGAAGAGCGCCCAATACGCAAACCGC
CTCTCCCCGCGCGTTGGCCGATTCATTAATGCAGCTGGCACGACAGGTTTCCCGACTGGAAAGCGGGCAG
TGAGCGCAACGCAATTAATACGCGTACCGCTAGCCAGGAAGAGTTTGTAGAAACGCAAAAAGGCCATCCG
TCAGGATGGCCTTCTGCTTAGTTTGATGCCTGGCAGTTTATGGCGGGCGTCCTGCCCGCCACCCTCCGGG
CCGTTGCTTCACAACGTTCAAATCCGCTCCCGGCGGATTTGTCCTACTCAGGAGAGCGTTCACCGACAAA
CAACAGATAAAACGAAAGGCCCAGTCTTCCGACTGAGCCTTTCGTTTTATTTGATGCCTGGCAGTTCCCT
ACTCTCGCGTTAACGCTAGCATGGATGTTTTCCCAGTCACGACGTTGTAAAACGACGGCCAGTCTTAAGC
TCGGGCCCCAAATAATGATTTTATTTTGACTGATAGTGACCTGTTCGTTGCAACACATTGATGAGCAATG
CTTTTTTATAATGCCAACTTTGTACAAAAAAGCAGGCTCCACCATGCTGCTGTCCTGGCTGACCGTGCTG
GGAGCAGGCATGGTGGTGCTGCACTTCCTGCAGAAGCTGCTGTTCCCCTATTTTTGGGACGATTTCTGGT
TTGTGCTGAAGGTGGTGCTGATCATCATCCGCCTGAAGAAGTACGAGAAGCGGGGCGAGCTGGTGACAGT
GCTGGATAAGTTTCTGTCTCACGCCAAGCGGCAGCCAAGAAAGCCCTTCATCATCTATGAGGGCGACATC
TACACCTATCAGGACGTGGATAAGAGGAGCTCCCGCGTGGCCCACGTGTTTCTGAACCACTCTAGCCTGA
AGAAGGGCGACACAGTGGCCCTGCTGATGAGCAATGAACCCGATTTTGTACACGTCTGGTTTGGACTGGC
AAAGCTGGGATGCGTGGTGGCCTTCCTGAACACCAATATCAGATCTAACAGCCTGCTGAATTGCATCAGG
GCCTGTGGACCACGCGCCCTGGTGGTGGGAGCAGATCTGCTGGGCACAGTGGAGGAGATCCTGCCCTCCC
TGTCTGAGAACATCAGCGTGTGGGGCATGAAGGATTCCGTGCCTCAGGGCGTGATCTCTCTGAAGGAGAA
GCTGAGCACCTCCCCAGACGAGCCAGTGCCTAGAAGCCACCACGTGGTGTCCCTGCTGAAGTCTACCTGC
CTGTACATCTTTACATCCGGAACCACAGGACTGCCTAAGGCAGCCGTGATCAGCCAGCTGCAGGTGCTGA
GGGGATCCGCCGTGCTGTGGGCCTTCGGCTGTACCGCCCACGACATCGTGTACATCACACTGCCACTGTA
TCACTCCTCTGCCGCAATCCTGGGAATCTCCGGATGCGTGGAGCTGGGAGCAACATGCGTGCTGAAGAAG
AAGTTCAGCGCCAGCCAGTTTTGGTCTGACTGCAAGAAGTACGATGTGACCGTGTTTCAGTATATCGGCG
AGCTGTGCAGATACCTGTGCAAGCAGTCTAAGAGGGAGGGCGAGAAGGATCACAAGGTGAGGCTGGCAAT
CGGAAACGGAATCCGGAGCGACGTGTGGAGAGAGTTCCTGGATAGGTTTGGCAATATCAAGGTGTGCGAG
CTGTATGCCGCCACAGAGAGCTCCATCAGCTTCATGAACTACACCGGAAGGATCGGAGCAATCGGAAGGA
CAAATCTGTTCTATAAGCTGCTGTCCACCTTTGACCTGATCAAGTACGACTTCCAGAAGGATGAGCCCAT
GCGCAACGAGCAGGGCTGGTGCATCCACGTGAAGAAGGGAGAGCCTGGACTGCTGATCTCCAGGGTGAAC
GCCAAGAATCCATTCTTTGGCTACGCCGGCCCCTATAAGCACACAAAGGACAAGCTGCTGTGCGACGTGT
TCAAGAAGGGCGACGTGTATCTGAACACCGGCGATCTGATCGTGCAGGACCAGGATAATTTCCTGTACTT
TTGGGACAGAACCGGCGATACCTTCCGGTGGAAGGGCGAGAACGTGGCCACCACAGAGGTGGCCGACGTG
ATCGGCATGCTGGATTTCATCCAGGAGGCCAACGTGTACGGCGTGGCAATCAGCGGATACGAGGGAAGGG
CAGGCATGGCCTCTATCATCCTGAAGCCCAATACAAGCCTGGACCTGGAGAAGGTGTATGAGCAGGTGGT
GACCTTTCTGCCTGCCTACGCCTGTCCACGGTTCCTGAGAATCCAGGAGAAGATGGAGGCCACCGGCACA
TTCAAGCTGCTGAAGCACCAGCTGGTGGAGGACGGCTTTAACCCCCTGAAGATCTCCGAGCCTCTGTACT
TCATGGATAATCTGAAGAAGTCTTATGTGCTGCTGACCCGGGAGCTGTACGACCAGATCATGCTGGGCGA
GATCAAGCTGGACCCAGCTTTCTTGTACAAAGTTGGCATTATAAGAAAGCATTGCTTATCAATTTGTTGC
AACGAACAGGTCACTATCAGTCAAAATAAAATCATTATTTGCCATCCAGCTGATATCCCCTATAGTGAGT
CGTATTACATGGTCATAGCTGTTTCCTGGCAGCTCTGGCCCGTGTCTCAAAATCTCTGATGTTACATTGC
ACAAGATAAAAATATATCATCATGAACAATAAAACTGTCTGCTTACATAAACAGTAATACAAGGGGTGTT
ATGAGCCATATTCAACGGGAAACGTCGAGGCCGCGATTAAATTCCAACATGGATGCTGATTTATATGGGT
ATAAATGGGCTCGCGATAATGTCGGGCAATCAGGTGCGACAATCTATCGCTTGTATGGGAAGCCCGATGC
GCCAGAGTTGTTTCTGAAACATGGCAAAGGTAGCGTTGCCAATGATGTTACAGATGAGATGGTCAGACTA
AACTGGCTGACGGAATTTATGCCTCTTCCGACCATCAAGCATTTTATCCGTACTCCTGATGATGCATGGT
TACTCACCACTGCGATCCCCGGAAAAACAGCATTCCAGGTATTAGAAGAATATCCTGATTCAGGTGAAAA
TATTGTTGATGCGCTGGCAGTGTTCCTGCGCCGGTTGCATTCGATTCCTGTTTGTAATTGTCCTTTTAAC
AGCGATCGCGTATTTCGTCTCGCTCAGGCGCAATCACGAATGAATAACGGTTTGGTTGATGCGAGTGATT
TTGATGACGAGCGTAATGGCTGGCCTGTTGAACAAGTCTGGAAAGAAATGCATAAACTTTTGCCATTCTC
ACCGGATTCAGTCGTCACTCATGGTGATTTCTCACTTGATAACCTTATTTTTGACGAGGGGAAATTAATA
GGTTGTATTGATGTTGGACGAGTCGGAATCGCAGACCGATACCAGGATCTTGCCATCCTATGGAACTGCC
TCGGTGAGTTTTCTCCTTCATTACAGAAACGGCTTTTTCAAAAATATGGTATTGATAATCCTGATATGAA
TAAATTGCAGTTTCATTTGATGCTCGATGAGTTTTTCTAATCAGAATTGGTTAATTGGTTGTAACACTGG
CAGAGCATTACGCTGACTTGACGGGACGGCGCAAGCTCATGACCAAAATCCCTTAACGTGAGTTACGCGT
CGTTCCACTGAGCGTCAGACCCCGTAGAAAAGATCAAAGGATCTTCTTGAGATCCTTTTTTTCTGCGCGT
AATCTGCTGCTTGCAAACAAAAAAACCACCGCTACCAGCGGTGGTTTGTTTGCCGGATCAAGAGCTACCA
ACTCTTTTTCCGAAGGTAACTGGCTTCAGCAGAGCGCAGATACCAAATACTGTTCTTCTAGTGTAGCCGT
AGTTAGGCCACCACTTCAAGAACTCTGTAGCACCGCCTACATACCTCGCTCTGCTAATCCTGTTACCAGT
GGCTGCTGCCAGTGGCGATAAGTCGTGTCTTACCGGGTTGGACTCAAGACGATAGTTACCGGATAAGGCG
CAGCGGTCGGGCTGAACGGGGGGTTCGTGCACACAGCCCAGCTTGGAGCGAACGACCTACACCGAACTGA
GATACCTACAGCGTGAGCTATGAGAAAGCGCCACGCTTCCCGAAGGGAGAAAGGCGGACAGGTATCCGGT
AAGCGGCAGGGTCGGAACAGGAGAGCGCACGAGGGAGCTTCCAGGGGGAAACGCCTGGTATCTTTATAGT
CCTGTCGGGTTTCGCCACCTCTGACTTGAGCGTCGATTTTTGTGATGCTCGTCAGGGGGGCGGAGCCTAT
GGAAAAACGCCAGCAACGCGGCCTTTTTACGGTTCCTGGCCTTTTGCTGGCCTTTTGCTCACATGTT
Features (pLannotate 1.2.2; 10 found; start..end, strand, type, name):
    121..213     +  CDS            lacI (fragment): lac repressor; lacI; The lac repressor binds to the lac operator to inhibit transcription in E. coli. This inhibition can be relieved by adding lactose or isopropyl-β-D-thiogalactopyranoside (IPTG).
    268..295     -  terminator     rrnB T2 terminator: transcription terminator T2 from the E. coli rrnB gene
    427..470     +  terminator     rrnB T1 terminator: Escherichia coli rrnB; transcription terminator T1 from the E. coli rrnB gene
    517..553     -  CDS            lacZα (fragment): LacZα fragment of β-galactosidase; lacZ fragment
    569..668     +  protein_bind   attL1: mutant version of attL; recombination site for the Gateway® LR reaction LR Clonase™
    674..2530    +  CDS            SLC27A6: S27A6_HUMAN - Also known as ACSVL2, FACVL2, FATP6. Experimental evidence at protein level: Swiss-Prot protein existence level 1. Involved in translocation of long-chain fatty acids (LFCA) across the plasma membrane. Thought to function as the predominant fatty acid protein transporter in heart (PubMed:12556534). Has acyl-CoA ligase activity for long-chain and very-long-chain fatty acids (VLCFAs) (By similarity). From Homo sapiens (Human).
   2532..2631    -  protein_bind   attL2: mutant version of attL; recombination site for the Gateway® LR reaction LR Clonase™
   2649..2667    -  promoter       T7 promoter: promoter for bacteriophage T7 RNA polymerase
   2801..3610    +  CDS            KanR: aminoglycoside phosphotransferase; aph(3')-Ia; confers resistance to kanamycin in bacteria or G418 (Geneticin®) in eukaryotes
   3757..4345    +  rep_origin     ori: high-copy-number ColE1/pMB1/pBR322/pUC origin of replication
