[The description below was written by a language model from this plasmid's Addgene catalogue record and pLannotate feature annotations shown in this document.]
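Description:
pDONR221_SLC27A6 is a Gateway entry clone built on the pDONR221 backbone and carrying a codon-optimized open reading frame for human SLC27A6 (also known as FATP6, ACSVL2, FACVL2 or VLCS-H1). The sequenced plasmid is about 4.4 kb. It is maintained in E. coli at high copy through a ColE1/pUC-type origin and selected with kanamycin via an aminoglycoside phosphotransferase (KanR) gene. Although the catalogue lists the vector type as mammalian expression, the feature table shows no eukaryotic promoter or polyadenylation signal. The plasmid therefore serves as a source of the ORF rather than as an expression vector in its own right.

The 1,857 bp SLC27A6 coding sequence sits between attL1 and attL2 sites. These sites allow directional transfer of the ORF into any attR-containing destination vector through an LR Clonase recombination reaction. Upstream of attL1 lie the rrnB T1 and T2 transcription terminators, which insulate the insert from read-through transcription in bacteria. A T7 promoter lies just beyond attL2, oriented back toward the insert. Short lacI and lacZα fragments are backbone remnants with no functional role, and M13 forward and reverse primer sites are used to sequence the insert.

SLC27A6 encodes a fatty acid transport protein involved in moving long-chain fatty acids across the plasma membrane. It is thought to be the predominant fatty acid transporter in heart, and it is also annotated with acyl-CoA ligase activity toward long- and very-long-chain fatty acids. The clone belongs to a consortium collection of solute carrier constructs and is intended for subcloning the transporter into custom expression vectors for functional and drug-discovery studies.
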