Addgene plasmid #132092: pDONR221_SLC27A6
Purpose: Gateway entry clone with codon-optimized ORF sequence for subcloning into custom expression vectors
Depositing lab: RESOLUTE Consortium & Giulio Superti-Furga. Depositing organization: CeMM Research Center for Molecular Medicine. Publication: The RESOLUTE consortium: unlocking SLC transporters for drug discovery. Superti-Furga G, Lackner D, Wiedmer T, Ingles-Prieto A, Barbosa B, Girardi E, Goldmann U, Gurtl B, Klavins K, Klimek C, Lindinger S, Lineiro-Retes E, Muller AC, Onstein S, Redinger G, Reil D, Sedlyarov V, Wolf G, Crawford M, Everley R, ... Steppan CM. Nat Rev Drug Discov. 2020 Jul;19(7):429-430. doi: 10.1038/d41573-020-00056-6. PubMed 32265506.
Backbone
  Vector backbone: pDONR221
  Backbone manufacturer: Thermo Fisher Scientific
  Backbone size w/o insert (bp): 2550
  Vector type: Mammalian Expression
Growth in bacteria
  Bacterial resistance: Kanamycin, 50 μg/mL
  Growth temperature: 37°C
  Growth strain: Stbl3
  Copy number: High Copy
Gene/Insert
  Gene/Insert name: SLC27A6 (alt name: FATP6, VLCS-H1, FACVL2, ACSVL2)
  Species: H. sapiens (human)
  Insert size (bp): 1857
  Entrez Gene: SLC27A6 (a.k.a. FATP6, ACSVL2, FACVL2, VLCS-H1, DKFZp779M0564)
  Cloning method: Gateway Cloning
  Sequencing primers: 5′ M13-fwd; 3′ M13-rev
Terms and licenses: Academic/Nonprofit Terms; Industry Terms
Depositor comments: For more information on the full Resolute plasmid collection, please see www.addgene.org/depositor-collections/re-solute/. Please provide your feedback on this plasmid to the RESOLUTE consortium by filling out their RESOLUTE repository feedback form: https://forms.office.com/Pages/ResponsePage.aspx?id=0e05yklzmkS7rjFGQL4N7z4feCLQvEJAmVcOCM_u885UN1JJRko0Ukg4TVQwNTZLOUxPQVJWT1NHUCQlQCN0PWcu
How to cite: pDONR221_SLC27A6 was a gift from RESOLUTE Consortium & Giulio Superti-Furga (Addgene plasmid # 132092 ; http://n2t.net/addgene:132092 ; RRID:Addgene_132092)
