>Addgene plasmid #132092 | pDONR221_SLC27A6 | depositor partial sequence | sequence record 253584 | Codon-optimized ORF of SLC27A6
ATGCTGCTGTCCTGGCTGACCGTGCTGGGAGCAGGCATGGTGGTGCTGCACTTCCTGCAGAAGCTGCTGT
TCCCCTATTTTTGGGACGATTTCTGGTTTGTGCTGAAGGTGGTGCTGATCATCATCCGCCTGAAGAAGTA
CGAGAAGCGGGGCGAGCTGGTGACAGTGCTGGATAAGTTTCTGTCTCACGCCAAGCGGCAGCCAAGAAAG
CCCTTCATCATCTATGAGGGCGACATCTACACCTATCAGGACGTGGATAAGAGGAGCTCCCGCGTGGCCC
ACGTGTTTCTGAACCACTCTAGCCTGAAGAAGGGCGACACAGTGGCCCTGCTGATGAGCAATGAACCCGA
TTTTGTACACGTCTGGTTTGGACTGGCAAAGCTGGGATGCGTGGTGGCCTTCCTGAACACCAATATCAGA
TCTAACAGCCTGCTGAATTGCATCAGGGCCTGTGGACCACGCGCCCTGGTGGTGGGAGCAGATCTGCTGG
GCACAGTGGAGGAGATCCTGCCCTCCCTGTCTGAGAACATCAGCGTGTGGGGCATGAAGGATTCCGTGCC
TCAGGGCGTGATCTCTCTGAAGGAGAAGCTGAGCACCTCCCCAGACGAGCCAGTGCCTAGAAGCCACCAC
GTGGTGTCCCTGCTGAAGTCTACCTGCCTGTACATCTTTACATCCGGAACCACAGGACTGCCTAAGGCAG
CCGTGATCAGCCAGCTGCAGGTGCTGAGGGGATCCGCCGTGCTGTGGGCCTTCGGCTGTACCGCCCACGA
CATCGTGTACATCACACTGCCACTGTATCACTCCTCTGCCGCAATCCTGGGAATCTCCGGATGCGTGGAG
CTGGGAGCAACATGCGTGCTGAAGAAGAAGTTCAGCGCCAGCCAGTTTTGGTCTGACTGCAAGAAGTACG
ATGTGACCGTGTTTCAGTATATCGGCGAGCTGTGCAGATACCTGTGCAAGCAGTCTAAGAGGGAGGGCGA
GAAGGATCACAAGGTGAGGCTGGCAATCGGAAACGGAATCCGGAGCGACGTGTGGAGAGAGTTCCTGGAT
AGGTTTGGCAATATCAAGGTGTGCGAGCTGTATGCCGCCACAGAGAGCTCCATCAGCTTCATGAACTACA
CCGGAAGGATCGGAGCAATCGGAAGGACAAATCTGTTCTATAAGCTGCTGTCCACCTTTGACCTGATCAA
GTACGACTTCCAGAAGGATGAGCCCATGCGCAACGAGCAGGGCTGGTGCATCCACGTGAAGAAGGGAGAG
CCTGGACTGCTGATCTCCAGGGTGAACGCCAAGAATCCATTCTTTGGCTACGCCGGCCCCTATAAGCACA
CAAAGGACAAGCTGCTGTGCGACGTGTTCAAGAAGGGCGACGTGTATCTGAACACCGGCGATCTGATCGT
GCAGGACCAGGATAATTTCCTGTACTTTTGGGACAGAACCGGCGATACCTTCCGGTGGAAGGGCGAGAAC
GTGGCCACCACAGAGGTGGCCGACGTGATCGGCATGCTGGATTTCATCCAGGAGGCCAACGTGTACGGCG
TGGCAATCAGCGGATACGAGGGAAGGGCAGGCATGGCCTCTATCATCCTGAAGCCCAATACAAGCCTGGA
CCTGGAGAAGGTGTATGAGCAGGTGGTGACCTTTCTGCCTGCCTACGCCTGTCCACGGTTCCTGAGAATC
CAGGAGAAGATGGAGGCCACCGGCACATTCAAGCTGCTGAAGCACCAGCTGGTGGAGGACGGCTTTAACC
CCCTGAAGATCTCCGAGCCTCTGTACTTCATGGATAATCTGAAGAAGTCTTATGTGCTGCTGACCCGGGA
GCTGTACGACCAGATCATGCTGGGCGAGATCAAGCTG
